Addgene plasmid #8388: p169 pCMV/betaAc-EGFP/beta-gal
Depositing lab: Jeffrey Green. Depositing organization: National Cancer Institute (NCI). Publication: A single vector containing modified cre recombinase and LOX recombination sequences for inducible tissue-specific amplification of gene expression. Kaczmarczyk SJ, Green JE. Nucleic Acids Res 2001 Jun 15;29(12):E56-6. 10.1093/nar/29.12.e56 PubMed 11410679.
Backbone
  Vector backbone: pCAGGS
  Backbone size w/o insert (bp): 4800
  Vector type: Mammalian Expression, Cre/Lox ; Beta-gal
Growth in bacteria
  Bacterial resistance: Ampicillin, 100 μg/mL
  Growth temperature: 37°C
  Growth strain: DH5alpha
  Copy number: High Copy
Gene/Insert
  Gene/Insert name: floxed EGFP beta-gal (alt names: loxI EGFP loxII; beta-gal)
  Insert size (bp): 4400
  Cloning method: Restriction Enzyme; 5′ cloning site XhoI (destroyed during cloning); 3′ cloning site XhoI (destroyed during cloning)
  Sequencing primers: 5′ pCAG-F
Terms and licenses: Academic/Nonprofit Terms; Industry Terms: Not Available to Industry
Depositor comments: StuI/SalI fragment from pSV-EGFP/beta-gal cloned into XhoI site of pCAGGS. Floxed EGFP gene switch cassette driven by CMV enhancer/chicken beta-actin promoter. Floxed EGFP cassette can be removed using KpnI.
How to cite: p169 pCMV/betaAc-EGFP/beta-gal was a gift from Jeffrey Green (Addgene plasmid # 8388 ; http://n2t.net/addgene:8388 ; RRID:Addgene_8388)
