[The description below was written by a language model from this plasmid's Addgene catalogue record.]
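Description:
p169 pCMV/betaAc-EGFP/beta-gal is a mammalian expression plasmid built on the pCAGGS backbone (about 4.8 kb without insert) that serves as a Cre/lox gene-switch reporter. It is maintained in E. coli as a high-copy plasmid under ampicillin selection. The record does not include a feature table, so the bacterial origin, polyadenylation signals and other backbone details are not explicitly listed. No mammalian selection marker is recorded.

The payload is an approximately 4.4 kb cassette consisting of an EGFP gene flanked by two lox sites (named loxI and loxII in the record), followed by a beta-galactosidase coding sequence. It was taken as a StuI/SalI fragment from a precursor plasmid, pSV-EGFP/beta-gal, and inserted into the XhoI site of pCAGGS, destroying the site at both junctions. Expression is driven by the composite CMV enhancer/chicken beta-actin promoter of pCAGGS, a strong and broadly active promoter in mammalian cells.

In a switch cassette of this design, cells normally express the promoter-proximal EGFP. Cre-mediated recombination between the lox sites then excises the EGFP segment and brings beta-gal under control of the promoter, so the readout changes from green fluorescence to beta-galactosidase activity. The depositor notes that the floxed EGFP cassette can also be removed in vitro with KpnI. The associated publication concerns vectors that combine a modified Cre recombinase with lox sequences for inducible, tissue-specific amplification of gene expression. This suggests the plasmid is used as a reporter for detecting and assessing Cre activity in that system.
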