>Addgene plasmid #8388 | p169 pCMV/betaAc-EGFP/beta-gal | addgene partial sequence | sequence record 17900 | pCAG-F 5'-GCAACGTGCTGGTTATTGTG-3'
ATTCCTCGACCTAGGCTTTTGCAAAAGCTTGGGATCTCTATAATCTCGCGCAACCTATTTTCCCCTCGAA
CACTTTTTAAGCCGTAGATAAACAGGCTGGGACACTTCACATGAGCGAAAAATACATCGTCACCTGGGAC
ATGTTGCAGATCCATGCACGTAAACTCGCAAGCCGACTGATGCCTTCTGAACAATGGAAAGGCATTATTG
CCGTAAGCCGTGGCGGTCTGGTACCGATAACTTCGTATAGCATACATTATACGAAGTTATCACCGGTCGC
CACCATGGTGAGCAAGGGCGAGGAGCTGTTCACCGGGGTGGTGCCCATCCTGGTCGAGCTGGACGGCGAC
GTAAACGGCCACAAGTTCAGCGTGTCCGGCGAGGGCGAGGGCGATGCCACCTACGGCAAGCTGACCCTGA
AGTTCATCTGCACCACCGGCAAGCTGCCCGTGCCCTGGCCCACCCTCGTGACCACCCTGACCTACGGCGT
GCAGTGCTTCAGCCGCTACCCCGACCACATGAAGCAGCACGACTTCTTCAAGTCCGCCATGCCCGAAGGC
TACGTCCAGGAGCGCACCATCTTCTTCAAGGACGACGGCAACTACAAGACCCGCGCCGAGGTGAAGTTCG
AG
